Addgene plasmid #205339: pBad33_ISCytsp1_reRNA
Purpose: Bacterial expression of ISCytsp1 TnpB and its reRNA
Depositing lab: Haoyi Wang. Depositing organization: Institute of Zoology, Chinese Academy of Sciences. Publication: Evolutionary mining and functional characterization of TnpB nucleases identify efficient miniature genome editors. Xiang G, Li Y, Sun J, Huo Y, Cao S, Cao Y, Guo Y, Yang L, Cai Y, Zhang YE, Wang H. Nat Biotechnol. 2023 Jun 29. doi: 10.1038/s41587-023-01857-x. PubMed 37386294.
Backbone
  Vector backbone: pBAD
  Vector type: Bacterial Expression
Growth in bacteria
  Bacterial resistance: Chloramphenicol, 25 μg/mL
  Growth temperature: 37°C
  Growth strain: DH5alpha
  Copy number: Low Copy
Gene/Insert
  Gene/Insert name: ISCytsp1 TnpB
  Species: Other
  Cloning method: Unknown
Terms and licenses: Academic/Nonprofit Terms; Industry Terms: Not Available to Industry
How to cite: pBad33_ISCytsp1_reRNA was a gift from Haoyi Wang (Addgene plasmid # 205339 ; http://n2t.net/addgene:205339 ; RRID:Addgene_205339)
