[The description below was written by a language model from this plasmid's Addgene catalogue record and pLannotate feature annotations shown in this document.]
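Description:
pBad33_ISCytsp1_reRNA is a low-copy bacterial expression plasmid, 5,450 nt in the sequenced record, built on a pBAD33-type backbone. It carries the ISCytsp1 TnpB nuclease together with its guide, the right-end element RNA (reRNA). It replicates in E. coli from a p15A origin, which is compatible with ColE1-type plasmids and so allows a second plasmid to be maintained in the same cell. Selection is with chloramphenicol, through a cat gene driven by its own promoter. The annotation also picks up backbone remnants that are not expected to be functional: truncated β-lactamase segments with the AmpR promoter, an M13 phage origin, short ColE1-like and RSF origin fragments, an IS1 fragment and a tetracycline-resistance fragment. Ampicillin is not listed as a selection.

Despite the pBAD name, no araC gene or araBAD promoter is annotated. The feature table instead shows two copies of the strong constitutive synthetic promoter J23119. One sits near the start of the record and is followed by about 1.1 kb of unannotated sequence. The second, a partial SpeI variant, is followed by a shorter unannotated stretch that ends at the rrnB 5S/T1/T2 terminator region. This layout fits one promoter driving the compact TnpB coding sequence and the other driving the reRNA, but neither insert is annotated by the automated tool, so that assignment is an inference rather than a recorded fact. The source organism is given only as "Other", and no tags are recorded.

TnpB proteins are small RNA-guided nucleases encoded by IS200/IS605-family transposons and are regarded as ancestors of Cas12. The plasmid comes from a study that mined and characterized TnpB orthologues as miniature genome editors. Its stated purpose is co-expression of this TnpB and its reRNA in bacteria, although the record does not name a specific assay.
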