Features (pLannotate 1.2.2; 17 found; start..end, strand, type, name):
      5..23      +  promoter       tet promoter (fragment): E. coli promoter for tetracycline efflux protein gene
     25..58      +  promoter       J23119 promoter: bacterial promoter (Registry of Standard Biological Parts BBa J23119)
   1206..1235    +  promoter       J23119(SpeI) promoter (fragment): bacterial promoter (Registry of Standard Biological Parts BBa J23119) modified to end with an SpeI site
   1552..1667    +  ncRNA          5S rRNA: Accession: RF00001 - 5S ribosomal RNA
   1671..1757    +  terminator     rrnB T1 terminator: Escherichia coli rrnB; transcription terminator T1 from the E. coli rrnB gene
   1849..1876    +  terminator     rrnB T2 terminator: transcription terminator T2 from the E. coli rrnB gene
   1895..1986    +  promoter       AmpR promoter: bla
   1987..2106    +  CDS            AmpR (fragment): β-lactamase; bla; confers resistance to ampicillin, carbenicillin, and related antibiotics
   2107..2401    +  CDS            bla(M) (fragment): β-lactamase lacking the signal sequence; bla(M); allows cytosolic expression of β-lactamase
   2444..2824    +  rep_origin     M13 ori (sequence partly withheld): M13 bacteriophage origin of replication; arrow indicates direction of (+) strand synthesis
   3010..3243    +  rep_origin     ori (fragment): high-copy-number ColE1/pMB1/pBR322/pUC origin of replication
   3458..4114    -  CDS            cat: CAT_ECOLX - Experimental evidence at protein level: Swiss-Prot protein existence level 1. This enzyme is an effector of chloramphenicol resistance in bacteria. From Escherichia coli. This protein is used as a marker in many commonly used cloning vectors, such as pACYC184.
   4115..4217    -  promoter       cat promoter: promoter of the E. coli cat gene encoding chloramphenicol acetyltransferase
   4338..4481    +  mobile_element IS1 (fragment): prokaryotic transposable element IS1
   4600..4655    -  rep_origin     RSF ori (fragment): Plasmids containing the RSF 1030 origin of replication can be propagated in E. coli cells that contain additional plasmids with compatible origins.
   4743..5288    -  rep_origin     p15A ori: Plasmids containing the medium-copy-number p15A origin of replication can be propagated in E. coli cells that contain a second plasmid with the ColE1 origin.
   5325..5445    -  CDS            TcR (fragment): tetracycline efflux protein; tet; confers resistance to tetracycline
>Addgene plasmid #205339 | pBad33_ISCytsp1_reRNA | addgene full sequence | sequence record 410938 | Addgene NGS Result
ATGTTTGACAGCTTATCATCGATCTGACAGCTAGCTCAGTCCTAGGTATAATGCTAGCCCCGGGAAAAGA
TCTAAAGAGGAGAAAATGACTAAACAAAATAAAGCGTACAAGTTCAGGTTGTATCCAACAGATGAACAAG
CTTTTATTATACGAAAAACCTTTGGGTGTGTTCGCTTCGTCTACAATAAAATGTTAGCTGAACGAATAGA
AACGTATGAAAGCCTAAAAGAAGATAAAGAAGCATTGAAAAAGATAAAGCACCCAACTCCTGCTAAGTAT
AAAAAAGAGTATGAATGGCTAAAAGAAGTAGACTCTTTAGCATTAGCGAACGCACAACTAAACTTAGATA
AGGCATATAAAGCCTTCTTCAAAGGGAATGTCAAGTTTCCAACGTTCAAAAGGAAACGACACAAACAAAG
CTACACAACAAATGTTGTCAATGGAAATATTCAGTTGTTGGATGGTCATATCAAATTACCTAAGTTGAAA
TTGGTCAAAATTAAACAACATCGAAAGATACCTTCAGAATACAAAATCAAATCCTGCACATTATCTATGA
CCGCATCAGGAAAATATTATATTTCTATTTTGGCAGAGTACGAGGTGGAAATTGAAAGGAAGGAAGTTAA
AAAAGTCGTTGGGTTAGATTTTGCGATGGATGGATTGTTTGTGGATAGCGAGGGTGAGAAAGCCAATTAC
CCTAAGTTTTATCGACAAAAACTTGAAAAATTAGCAAAAGAACAACGTAAACTGTCTCGTAAGAAGAAAG
GTTCTTCCAATTGGAATAAACAACGTATTCGAGTAGCTAACATTCAAGAGAAAGTCGCCAATCAACGGAA
GAACTTTCTTCACCATCAATCAAAAAAATTAGTAGCGAACTATGATGCTGTTGTGATTGAAGATTTAGAT
ATGAAAGGAATGTCACAAGCACTTAAATTCGGTAAAAGTGTAGCTGATAATGGATGGGGAATGTTCACTT
CTTTCTTACAGTACAAACTAAAAGAACAAGGGAAACAACTGATCAAAATAGACAAATGGTTCCCCTCTAC
CCAAACCTGTTCGCATTGTGGAAATACCCAACTAATGCCAATGAACATCAGAATATATGTTTGTTCGTGC
GGACTAAACCTCGATAGAGATTACAATTCAGCACTCAATATCAAAAAAGAAGGCATTCGCTTATTAGCAA
GTGCCTGAGAGATCTTTGACAGCTAGCTCAGTCCTAGGTATAATAGATAGAGATTACAATTCAGCACTCA
ATATCAAAAAAGAAGGCATTCGCTTATTAGCAAGTGCCTAAAGAAATAAGAGATATAAACTCTTGGAACA
AGAGGGTTAGCTTGGTCAATTTCGTCAGCTACCAAAAGTGGCGATTACCCAAGAAGCCCCCACTTCAAGC
AACCCGCAAGGGTGGTAAGTGGTGGGAGTAGTTCACGCTCGGAGATCATCATTGCGTTTTTTAAGCTTGG
CTGTTTTGGCGGATGAGAGAAGATTTTCAGCCTGATACAGATTAAATCAGAACGCAGAAGCGGTCTGATA
AAACAGAATTTGCCTGGCGGCAGTAGCGCGGTGGTCCCACCTGACCCCATGCCGAACTCAGAAGTGAAAC
GCCGTAGCGCCGATGGTAGTGTGGGGTCTCCCCATGCGAGAGTAGGGAACTGCCAGGCATCAAATAAAAC
GAAAGGCTCAGTCGAAAGACTGGGCCTTTCGTTTTATCTGTTGTTTGTCGGTGAACGCTCTCCTGAGTAG
GACAAATCCGCCGGGAGCGGATTTGAACGTTGCGAAGCAACGGCCCGGAGGGTGGCGGGCAGGACGCCCG
CCATAAACTGCCAGGCATCAAATTAAGCAGAAGGCCATCCTGACGGATGGCCTTTTTGCGTTTCTACAAA
CTCTTTTGTTTATTTTTCTAAATACATTCAAATATGTATCCGCTCATGAGACAATAACCCTGATAAATGC
TTCAATAATATTGAAAAAGGAAGAGTATGAGTATTCAACATTTCCGTGTCGCCCTTATTCCCTTTTTTGC
GGCATTTTGCCTTCCTGTTTTTGCTCACCCAGAAACGCTGGTGAAAGTAAAAGATGCTGAAGATCAGTTG
GGTGCAGCAAACTATTAACTGGCGAACTACTTACTCTAGCTTCCCGGCAACAATTAATAGACTGGATGGA
GGCGGATAAAGTTGCAGGACCACTTCTGCGCTCGGCCCTTCCGGCTGGCTGGTTTATTGCTGATAAATCT
GGAGCCGGTGAGCGTGGGTCTCGCGGTATCATTGCAGCACTGGGGCCAGATGGTAAGCCCTCCCGTATCG
TAGTTATCTACACGACGGGGAGTCAGGCAACTATGGATGAACGAAATAGACAGATCGCTGAGATAGGTGC
CTCACTGATTAAGCATTGGTAACTGTCAGACCAAGTTTACTCATATATACTTTAGATTGATT
[125 nt withheld, positions 2443-2567]
C
[141 nt withheld, positions 2569-2709]
CCTTTGACGTTGGAGTCCACGTTCTTT
[37 nt withheld, positions 2737-2773]
ACCCTATCTCGGGCTATTCTTTTGATTTATAAGGGATTTTGCCGATTTCGGCCTATTGGTTAAAAAATGA
GCTGATTTAACAAAAATTTAACGCGAATTTTAACAAAATATTAACGTTTACAATTTAAAAGGATCTAGGT
GAAGATCCTTTTTGATAATCTCATGACCAAAATCCCTTAACGTGAGTTTTCGTTCCACTGAGCGTCAGAC
CCCGTAGAAAAGATCAAAGGATCTTCTTGAGATCCTTTTTTTCTGCGCGTAATCTGCTGCTTGCAAACAA
AAAAACCACCGCTACCAGCGGTGGTTTGTTTGCCGGATCAAGAGCTACCAACTCTTTTTCCGAAGGTAAC
TGGCTTCAGCAGAGCGCAGATACCAAATACTGTCCTTCTAGTGTAGCCGTAGTTAGGCCACCACTTCAAG
AACTCTGTAGCACCGCCTACATACCTCGCTCTGCTAATCCTGTTACCAGTCAGGCATTTGAGAAGCACAC
GGTCACACTGCTTCCGGTAGTCAATAAACCGGTAAACCAGCAATAGACATAAGCGGCTATTTAACGACCC
TGCCCTGAACCGACGACCGGGTCGAATTTGCTTTCGAATTTCTGCCATTCATCCGCTTATTATCACTTAT
TCAGGCGTAGCAACCAGGCGTTTAAGGGCACCAATAACTGCCTTAAAAAAATTACGCCCCGCCCTGCCAC
TCATCGCAGTACTGTTGTAATTCATTAAGCATTCTGCCGACATGGAAGCCATCACAAACGGCATGATGAA
CCTGAATCGCCAGCGGCATCAGCACCTTGTCGCCTTGCGTATAATATTTGCCCATGGTGAAAACGGGGGC
GAAGAAGTTGTCCATATTGGCCACGTTTAAATCAAAACTGGTGAAACTCACCCAGGGATTGGCTGAGACG
AAAAACATATTCTCAATAAACCCTTTAGGGAAATAGGCCAGGTTTTCACCGTAACACGCCACATCTTGCG
AATATATGTGTAGAAACTGCCGGAAATCGTCGTGGTATTCACTCCAGAGCGATGAAAACGTTTCAGTTTG
CTCATGGAAAACGGTGTAACAAGGGTGAACACTATCCCATATCACCAGCTCACCGTCTTTCATTGCCATA
CGGAACTCCGGATGAGCATTCATCAGGCGGGCAAGAATGTGAATAAAGGCCGGATAAAACTTGTGCTTAT
TTTTCTTTACGGTCTTTAAAAAGGCCGTAATATCCAGCTGAACGGTCTGGTTATAGGTACATTGAGCAAC
TGACTGAAATGCCTCAAAATGTTCTTTACGATGCCATTGGGATATATCAACGGTGGTATATCCAGTGATT
TTTTTCTCCATTTTAGCTTCCTTAGCTCCTGAAAATCTCGATAACTCAAAAAATACGCCCGGTAGTGATC
TTATTTCATTATGGTGAAAGTTGGAACCTCTTACGTGCCGATCAACGTCTCATTTTCGCCAAAAGTTGGC
CCAGGGCTTCCCGGTATCAACAGGGACACCAGGATTTATTTATTCTGCGAAGTGATCTTCCGTCACAGGT
ATTTATTCGGCGCAAAGTGCGTCGGGTGATGCTGCCAACTTACTGATTTAGTGTATGATGGTGTTTTTGA
GGTGCTCCAGTGGCTTCTGTTTCTATCAGCTGTCCCTCCTGTTCAGCTACTGACGGGGTGGTGCGTAACG
GCAAAAGCACCGCCGGACATCAGCGCTAGCGGAGTGTATACTGGCTTACTATGTTGGCACTGATGAGGGT
GTCAGTGAAGTGCTTCATGTGGCAGGAGAAAAAAGGCTGCACCGGTGCGTCAGCAGAATATGTGATACAG
GATATATTCCGCTTCCTCGCTCACTGACTCGCTACGCTCGGTCGTTCGACTGCGGCGAGCGGAAATGGCT
TACGAACGGGGCGGAGATTTCCTGGAAGATGCCAGGAAGATACTTAACAGGGAAGTGAGAGGGCCGCGGC
AAAGCCGTTTTTCCATAGGCTCCGCCCCCCTGACAAGCATCACGAAATCTGACGCTCAAATCAGTGGTGG
CGAAACCCGACAGGACTATAAAGATACCAGGCGTTTCCCCCTGGCGGCTCCCTCGTGCGCTCTCCTGTTC
CTGCCTTTCGGTTTACCGGTGTCATTCCGCTGTTATGGCCGCGTTTGTCTCATTCCACGCCTGACACTCA
GTTCCGGGTAGGCAGTTCGCTCCAAGCTGGACTGTATGCACGAACCCCCCGTTCAGTCCGACCGCTGCGC
CTTATCCGGTAACTATCGTCTTGAGTCCAACCCGGAAAGACATGCAAAAGCACCACTGGCAGCAGCCACT
GGTAATTGATTTAGAGGAGTTAGTCTTGAAGTCATGCGCCGGTTAAGGCTAAACTGAAAGGACAAGTTTT
GGTGACTGCGCTCCTCCAAGCCAGTTACCTCGGTTCAAAGAGTTGGTAGCTCAGAGAACCTTCGAAAAAC
CGCCCTGCAAGGCGGTTTTTTCGTTTTCAGAGCAAGAGATTACGCGCAGACCAAAACGATCTCAAGAAGA
TCATCTTATTAATCAGATAAAATATTTCTAGGCTCATGAGCCCGAAGTGGCGAGCCCGATCTTCCCCATC
GGTGATGTCGGCGATATAGGCGCCAGCAACCGCACCTGTGGCGCCGGTGATGCCGGCCACGATGCGTCCG
GCGTAGAGGATCTGCTC
